Addgene plasmid #138218: pcDNA3-ICUE3-NLS
Purpose: Nuclear-targeted FRET-based cAMP indicator.
Depositing lab: Jin Zhang. Depositing organization: Johns Hopkins University and School of Medicine. Publication: Regulation of nuclear PKA revealed by spatiotemporal manipulation of cyclic AMP. Sample V, DiPilato LM, Yang JH, Ni Q, Saucerman JJ, Zhang J. Nat Chem Biol. 2012 Feb 26;8(4):375-82. doi: 10.1038/nchembio.799. PubMed 22366721.
Backbone
  Vector backbone: pcDNA3
  Backbone size w/o insert (bp): 5471
  Total vector size (bp): 9176
  Vector type: Mammalian Expression
  Selectable markers: Neomycin (select with G418)
Growth in bacteria
  Bacterial resistance: Ampicillin, 100 μg/mL
  Growth temperature: 37°C
  Growth strain: DH5alpha
  Copy number: High Copy
Gene/Insert
  Gene/Insert name: ICUE3-NLS
  Species: H. sapiens (human)
  Insert size (bp): 3705
  Promoter: CMV
  Tag / fusion protein: mECFP (N terminal on insert); cpVenus[L194] (C terminal on insert); Nuclear localization signal (NLS) (C terminal on insert); 6xHIS - T7 tag (gene 10 leader) - Xpress (TM) tag (N terminal on backbone)
  Cloning method: Restriction Enzyme; 5′ cloning site BamHI (not destroyed); 3′ cloning site XbaI (not destroyed)
  Sequencing primers: 5′ CMV forward; 3′ BGH reverse
Terms and licenses: Academic/Nonprofit Terms; Industry Terms: Not Available to Industry
How to cite: pcDNA3-ICUE3-NLS was a gift from Jin Zhang (Addgene plasmid # 138218 ; http://n2t.net/addgene:138218 ; RRID:Addgene_138218)
