[The description below was written by a language model from this plasmid's Addgene catalogue record and pLannotate feature annotations shown in this document.]
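Description:
pcDNA3-ICUE3-NLS is a mammalian expression plasmid of 9,176 bp built on the pcDNA3 backbone that encodes a nuclear-targeted, FRET-based indicator of cyclic AMP. It is propagated in E. coli through a high-copy ColE1/pUC-type origin with ampicillin selection (AmpR under its own bla promoter), and it also carries an f1 origin. For mammalian cells, a neomycin phosphotransferase gene driven by the SV40 enhancer/early promoter and followed by an SV40 polyadenylation signal allows G418 selection of stable transfectants.

The roughly 3.7 kb insert was cloned between BamHI and XbaI sites and sits downstream of the CMV immediate-early enhancer and promoter, with the bovine growth hormone poly(A) signal terminating the transcript. The open reading frame begins with a backbone-derived leader comprising a 6xHis tag, the T7 gene 10 leader tag and the Xpress epitope. This is followed by monomeric ECFP, a large fragment of human RAPGEF3 (Epac1, a cAMP-activated exchange factor), a circularly permuted Venus, and a C-terminal SV40-type nuclear localization signal. The catalogue entry names the acceptor as cpVenus[L194], whereas the automated annotation labels it as a fragment matching cp173Venus, which probably reflects the closest database match rather than the exact permutation.

In this sandwich design the Epac1 portion acts as the cAMP sensor, so cAMP binding changes its conformation and alters energy transfer between the cyan donor and yellow acceptor. The NLS confines that readout to the nucleus. Flanking T7 and SP6 promoters are standard pcDNA3 elements. The sensor is intended for live-cell imaging of nuclear cAMP dynamics, in the context of studying nuclear PKA regulation.
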