Features (pLannotate 1.2.2; 27 found; start..end, strand, type, name):
     28..80      -  misc_feature   bom (fragment): basis of mobility region from pBR322
    235..614     +  enhancer       CMV enhancer: human cytomegalovirus immediate early enhancer
    615..818     +  promoter       CMV promoter: human cytomegalovirus (CMV) immediate early promoter
    814..847     +  LTR            5' LTR (truncated) (fragment): truncated 5' long terminal repeat (LTR) from HIV-1
    863..881     +  promoter       T7 promoter: promoter for bacteriophage T7 RNA polymerase
    922..942     +  CDS            capTEV™ (fragment): composite tag for in vivo biotinylation, TEV protease cleavage, and 6xHis tagging
    943..975     +  CDS            T7 tag (gene 10 leader): leader peptide from bacteriophage T7 gene 10 promotes efficient translation in E. coli
    979..1002    +  CDS            Xpress™ tag: Xpress™ epitope tag, including an enterokinase recognition and cleavage site
   1009..1725    +  CDS            mECFP: enhanced CFP with monomerizing A206K mutation (Zacharias et al., 2002) mammalian codon-optimized
   1735..3933    +  CDS            RAPGEF3 (fragment): RPGF3_HUMAN - Also known as CGEF1, EPAC, EPAC1. Experimental evidence at protein level: Swiss-Prot protein existence level 1. Guanine nucleotide exchange factor (GEF) for RAP1A and RAP2A small GTPases that is activated by binding cAMP. Through simultaneous binding of PDE3B to RAPGEF3 and PIK3R6 is assembled in a signaling complex in which it activates the PI3K gamma complex and which is involved in angiogenesis. Plays a role in the modulation of the cAMP- induced dynamic control of endothelial barrier function through a pathway that is independent on Rho-mediated signaling. Required for the ac
   3941..4608    +  CDS            cp173Venus (fragment): circularly permuted form of the Venus yellow fluorescent protein (Nagai et al., 2004) efficient FRET acceptor for CFP
   4684..4700    +  CDS            SV40 NLS (fragment): nuclear localization signal of SV40 (simian virus 40) large T antigen
   4729..4747    -  promoter       SP6 promoter: promoter for bacteriophage SP6 RNA polymerase
   4773..4997    +  polyA_signal   bGH poly(A) signal: bovine growth hormone polyadenylation signal
   5001..5022    +  promoter       SV40 promoter (fragment): SV40 enhancer and early promoter
   5043..5471    +  rep_origin     f1 ori (sequence partly withheld): f1 bacteriophage origin of replication; arrow indicates direction of (+) strand synthesis
   5485..5814    +  promoter       SV40 promoter: SV40 enhancer and early promoter
   5881..6672    +  CDS            neo: KKA2_KLEPN - Also known as kan, nptII. Experimental evidence at protein level: Swiss-Prot protein existence level 1. Resistance to kanamycin, neomycin, paromomycin, ribostamycin, butirosin and gentamicin B. From Klebsiella pneumoniae.
   6696..6854    +  CDS            ble (fragment): BLE_KLEPN - Experimental evidence at protein level: Swiss-Prot protein existence level 1. Binding protein with a strong affinity to the bleomycin family of antibiotics. Binds to CL990; an antimitotic-antibiotic compound. From Klebsiella pneumoniae.
   6849..6970    +  polyA_signal   SV40 poly(A) signal: SV40 polyadenylation signal
   7043..7059    -  protein_bind   lac operator: The lac repressor binds to the lac operator to inhibit transcription in E. coli. This inhibition can be relieved by adding lactose or isopropyl-β-D-thiogalactopyranoside (IPTG). lac repressor encoded by lacI
   7067..7097    -  promoter       lac promoter: promoter for the E. coli lac operon
   7112..7133    -  protein_bind   CAP binding site: CAP binding activates transcription in the presence of cAMP. E. coli catabolite activator protein
   7146..7238    -  CDS            lacI (fragment): lac repressor; lacI; The lac repressor binds to the lac operator to inhibit transcription in E. coli. This inhibition can be relieved by adding lactose or isopropyl-β-D-thiogalactopyranoside (IPTG).
   7421..8009    -  rep_origin     ori: high-copy-number ColE1/pMB1/pBR322/pUC origin of replication
   8180..9040    -  CDS            AmpR: β-lactamase; bla; confers resistance to ampicillin, carbenicillin, and related antibiotics
   9041..9145    -  promoter       AmpR promoter: bla
>Addgene plasmid #138218 | pcDNA3-ICUE3-NLS | addgene full sequence | sequence record 307457 | Addgene NGS Result
GACGGATCGGGAGATCTCCCGATCCCCTATGGTGCACTCTCAGTACAATCTGCTCTGATGCCGCATAGTT
AAGCCAGTATCTGCTCCCTGCTTGTGTGTTGGAGGTCGCTGAGTAGTGCGCGAGCAAAATTTAAGCTACA
ACAAGGCAAGGCTTGACCGACAATTGCATGAAGAATCTGCTTAGGGTTAGGCGTTTTGCGCTGCTTCGCG
ATGTACGGGCCAGATATACGCGTTGACATTGATTATTGACTAGTTATTAATAGTAATCAATTACGGGGTC
ATTAGTTCATAGCCCATATATGGAGTTCCGCGTTACATAACTTACGGTAAATGGCCCGCCTGGCTGACCG
CCCAACGACCCCCGCCCATTGACGTCAATAATGACGTATGTTCCCATAGTAACGCCAATAGGGACTTTCC
ATTGACGTCAATGGGTGGAGTATTTACGGTAAACTGCCCACTTGGCAGTACATCAAGTGTATCATATGCC
AAGTACGCCCCCTATTGACGTCAATGACGGTAAATGGCCCGCCTGGCATTATGCCCAGTACATGACCTTA
TGGGACTTTCCTACTTGGCAGTACATCTACGTATTAGTCATCGCTATTACCATGGTGATGCGGTTTTGGC
AGTACATCAATGGGCGTGGATAGCGGTTTGACTCACGGGGATTTCCAAGTCTCCACCCCATTGACGTCAA
TGGGAGTTTGTTTTGGCACCAAAATCAACGGGACTTTCCAAAATGTCGTAACAACTCCGCCCCATTGACG
CAAATGGGCGGTAGGCGTGTACGGTGGGAGGTCTATATAAGCAGAGCTCTCTGGCTAACTAGAGAACCCA
CTGCTTACTGGCTTATCGAAATTAATACGACTCACTATAGGGAGACCCAAGCTTGCGGCCGCCACCATGG
TGCGGGGTTCTCATCATCATCATCATCATGGTATGGCTAGCATGACTGGTGGACAGCAAATGGGTCGGGA
TCTGTACGACGATGACGATAAGGATCCCATGGTGAGCAAGGGCGAGGAGCTGTTCACCGGGGTGGTGCCC
ATCCTGGTCGAGCTGGACGGCGACGTAAACGGCCACAGGTTCAGCGTGTCCGGCGAGGGCGAGGGCGATG
CCACCTACGGCAAGCTGACCCTGAAGTTCATCTGCACCACCGGCAAGCTGCCCGTGCCCTGGCCCACCCT
CGTGACCACCCTGACCTGGGGCGTGCAGTGCTTCAGCCGCTACCCCGACCACATGAAGCAGCACGACTTC
TTCAAGTCCGCCATGCCCGAAGGCTACGTCCAGGAGCGTACCATCTTCTTCAAGGACGACGGCAACTACA
AGACCCGCGCCGAGGTGAAGTTCGAGGGCGACACCCTGGTGAACCGCATCGAGCTGAAGGGCATCGACTT
CAAGGAGGACGGCAACATCCTGGGGCACAAGCTGGAGTACAACTACATCAGCCACAACGTCTATATCACC
GCCGACAAGCAGAAGAACGGCATCAAGGCCCACTTCAAGATCCGCCACAACATCGAGGACGGCAGCGTGC
AGCTCGCCGACCACTACCAGCAGAACACCCCCATCGGCGACGGCCCCGTGCTGCTGCCCGACAACCACTA
CCTGAGCACCCAGTCCAAGCTGAGCAAAGACCCCAACGAGAAGCGCGATCACATGGTCCTGCTGGAGTTC
GTGACCGCCGCCGGGATCACTCACGGCATGGACGAGCTGTACAAGGCTGGTACCCCCGTGGGAACTCATG
AGATGGAGGAGGAGTTGGCCGAAGCTGTGGCCCTGCTCTCCCAGCGGGGGCCTGACGCCCTGCTCACTGT
GGCACTTCGAAAGCCCCCAGGTCAGCGCACGGATGAAGAGCTGGACCTCATCTTTGAGGAGCTGCTGCAC
ATCAAGGCTGTGGCCCACCTCTCCAACTCGGTGAAGCGAGAATTAGCGGCTGTTCTGCTCTTTGAACCAC
ACAGCAAGGCAGGGACCGTGTTGTTCAGCCAGGGGGACAAGGGCACTTCGTGGTACATTATCTGGAAGGG
ATCTGTCAACGTGGTGACCCATGGCAAGGGGCTGGTGACCACCCTGCATGAGGGAGATGATTTTGGACAG
CTGGCTCTGGTGAATGATGCACCCCGGGCAGCCACCATCATCCTGCGAGAAGACAACTGTCATTTCCTGC
GTGTGGACAAGCAGGACTTCAACCGTATCATCAAGGATGTGGAGGCAAAGACCATGCGGCTGGAAGAACA
TGGCAAAGTGGTGCTGGTGCTGGAGAGAGCCTCTCAGGGCGCCGGCCCTTCCCGACCCCCAACCCCAGGC
AGGAACCGGTATACAGTGATGTCTGGCACCCCAGAGAAGATCCTAGAGCTTCTGTTGGAGGCCATGGGAC
CAGATTCCAGTGCTCATGACCAAACAGAGACATTCCTCAGCGACTTCCTCCTGACCCACAGGGTCTTCAT
GCCCAGCGCCCAACTCTGCGCTGCCCTTCTGCACCACTTCCATGTGGAGCCTGCGGGTGGCAGCGAGCAG
GAGCGCAGCACCTACGTCTGCAACAAGAGGCAGCAGATCTTGCGGCTGGTCAGCCAGTGGGTGGCCCTGT
ATGGCTCCATGCTCCACACTGACCCTGTGGCCACCAGCTTCCTCCAGAAACTCTCAGACCTGGTGGGCAG
GGACACCCGACTCAGCAACCTGCTGAGGGAGCAGTGGCCAGAGAGGCGGCGATGCCACAGGTTGGAGAAT
GGCTGTGGGAATGCATCTCCTCAGATGAAGGCCCGGAACTTGCCTGTTTGGCTCCCCAACCAGGACGAGC
CCCTTCCTGGCAGCAGCTGTGCCATCCAAGTTGGGGATAAAGTCCCCTATGACATCTGCCGGCCAGACCA
CTCAGTGTTGACCCTGCAGCTGCCTGTGACAGCCTCCGTGAGAGAGGTGATGGCAGCGTTGGCCCAGGAG
GATGGCTGGACCAAGGGGCAGGTGCTGGTGAAGGTCAATTCTGCAGGTGATGCCATTGGCCTGCAGCCAG
ATGCCCGTGGTGTGGCCACATCTCTGGGGCTCAATGAGCGTCTCTTTGTTGTCAACCCACAGGAAGCGCA
TGAGCTGATCCCACACCCTGACCAGCTGGGGCCCACTGTGGGCTCTGCTGAGGGGCTGGACCTGGTGAGT
GCCAAGGACCTGGCAGGCCAGCTGACGGACCACGACTGGAGCCTCTTCAACAGTATCCACCAGGTGGAGC
TGATCCACTATGTGCTGGGCCCCCAGCATCTGCGGGATGTCACCACCGCCAACCTGGAGCGCTTCATGCG
CCGCTTCAATGAGCTGCAGTACTGGGTGGCCACCGAGCTGTGTCTCTGCCCCGTGCCCGGCCCCCGGGCC
CAGCTGCTCAGGAAGTTCATTAAGCTGGCGGCCCACCTCAAGGAGCAGAAGAATCTCAATTCCTTCTTTG
CCGTCATGTTTGGCCTCAGCAACTCGGCCATCAGCCACCTAGCCCACACCTGGGAGCGGCTGCCCCACAA
AGTCCGGAAGCTGTACTCCGCCCTCGAGAGGCTGCTGGACCCCTCATGGAACCACCGGGTATACCGACTG
GCCCTCGCCAAGCTCTCCCCTCCTGTCATCCCCTTCATGCCCCTTCTTCTCAAAGACATGACCTTCATTC
ATGAGGGAAACCACACACTAGTGGAGAATCTCATCAACTTTGAGAAGATGAGAATGATGGCCAGAGTCGC
GCGGATGCTGCACCACTGCCGAAGCCACAACCCTGTGCCTCTCTCACCACTCAGAAGCCGAGTTTCCCAC
CTCCACGAGGACAGCCAGGTGGCGAGGATTTCCACATGCTCGGAGCAGTCCCTGAGCACCCGGAGTCCAG
CCAGCACCTGGGCTTATGTCCAGCAGCTGAAGGTCATTGACAACCAGCGGGAACTCTCCCGCCTCTCCCG
AGAGCTGGAGCCAGAGCTCATGCCCGACAACCACTACCTGAGCTACCAGTCCAAGCTGAGCAAAGACCCC
AACGAGAAGCGCGATCACATGGTCCTGCTGGAGTTCGTGACCGCCGCCGGGATCACTCTCGGCATGGACG
AGCTGTACAAGGGAGGTACCGGTGGATCTATGGTGAGCAAGGGCGAGGAGCTGTTCACCGGGGTGGTGCC
CATCCTGGTCGAGCTGGACGGCGACGTAAACGGCCACAAGTTCAGCGTGTCCGGCGAGGGCGAGGGCGAT
GCCACCTACGGCAAGCTGACCCTGAAGCTGATCTGCACCACCGGCAAGCTGCCCGTGCCCTGGCCCACCC
TCGTGACCACCCTGGGCTACGGCCTTCAGTGCTTCGCCCGCTACCCCGACCACATGAAGCAGCACGACTT
CTTCAAGTCCGCCATGCCCGAAGGCTACGTCCAGGAGCGCACCATCTTCTTCAAGGACGACGGCAACTAC
AAGACCCGCGCCGAGGTGAAGTTCGAGGGCGACACCCTGGTGAACCGCATCGAGCTGAAGGGCATCGACT
TCAAGGAGGACGGCAACATCCTGGGGCACAAGCTGGAGTACAACTACAACAGCCACAACGTCTATATCAC
CGCCGACAAGCAGAAGAACGGCATCAAGGCCAACTTCAAGATCCGCCACAACATCGAGGACGGCGGCGTG
CAGCTCGCCGACCACTACCAGCAGAACACCCCCATCGGCGACGGCCCCGTGCTGGAATTCCCCAAAAAGA
AGAGAAAGGTGGAAGACGCATAATCTAGAGGGCCCTATTCTATAGTGTCACCTAAATGCTAGAGCTCGCT
GATCAGCCTCGACTGTGCCTTCTAGTTGCCAGCCATCTGTTGTTTGCCCCTCCCCCGTGCCTTCCTTGAC
CCTGGAAGGTGCCACTCCCACTGTCCTTTCCTAATAAAATGAGGAAATTGCATCGCATTGTCTGAGTAGG
TGTCATTCTATTCTGGGGGGTGGGGTGGGGCAGGACAGCAAGGGGGAGGATTGGGAAGACAATAGCAGGC
ATGCTGGGGATGCGGTGGGCTCTATGGCTTCTGAGGCGGAAAGAACCAGCTGGGGCTCTAGGGGGTATCC
CC
[124 nt withheld, positions 5043-5166]
C
[91 nt withheld, positions 5168-5258]
A
[49 nt withheld, positions 5260-5308]
CCTTTGACGTTGGAGTCCACGTTCTTT
[37 nt withheld, positions 5336-5372]
ACCCTATCTCGGTCTATTCTTTTGATTTATAAGGGATTTTGCCGATTTCGGCCTATTGGTTAAAAAATGA
GCTGATTTAACAAAAATTTAACGCGAATTAATTCTGTGGAATGTGTGTCAGTTAGGGTGTGGAAAGTCCC
CAGGCTCCCCAGCAGGCAGAAGTATGCAAAGCATGCATCTCAATTAGTCAGCAACCAGGTGTGGAAAGTC
CCCAGGCTCCCCAGCAGGCAGAAGTATGCAAAGCATGCATCTCAATTAGTCAGCAACCATAGTCCCGCCC
CTAACTCCGCCCATCCCGCCCCTAACTCCGCCCAGTTCCGCCCATTCTCCGCCCCATGGCTGACTAATTT
TTTTTATTTATGCAGAGGCCGAGGCCGCCTCTGCCTCTGAGCTATTCCAGAAGTAGTGAGGAGGCTTTTT
TGGAGGCCTAGGCTTTTGCAAAAAGCTCCCGGGAGCTTGTATATCCATTTTCGGATCTGATCAAGAGACA
GGATGAGGATCGTTTCGCATGATTGAACAAGATGGATTGCACGCAGGTTCTCCGGCCGCTTGGGTGGAGA
GGCTATTCGGCTATGACTGGGCACAACAGACAATCGGCTGCTCTGATGCCGCCGTGTTCCGGCTGTCAGC
GCAGGGGCGCCCGGTTCTTTTTGTCAAGACCGACCTGTCCGGTGCCCTGAATGAACTGCAGGACGAGGCA
GCGCGGCTATCGTGGCTGGCCACGACGGGCGTTCCTTGCGCAGCTGTGCTCGACGTTGTCACTGAAGCGG
GAAGGGACTGGCTGCTATTGGGCGAAGTGCCGGGGCAGGATCTCCTGTCATCTCACCTTGCTCCTGCCGA
GAAAGTATCCATCATGGCTGATGCAATGCGGCGGCTGCATACGCTTGATCCGGCTACCTGCCCATTCGAC
CACCAAGCGAAACATCGCATCGAGCGAGCACGTACTCGGATGGAAGCCGGTCTTGTCGATCAGGATGATC
TGGACGAAGAGCATCAGGGGCTCGCGCCAGCCGAACTGTTCGCCAGGCTCAAGGCGCGCATGCCCGACGG
CGAGGATCTCGTCGTGACCCATGGCGATGCCTGCTTGCCGAATATCATGGTGGAAAATGGCCGCTTTTCT
GGATTCATCGACTGTGGCCGGCTGGGTGTGGCGGACCGCTATCAGGACATAGCGTTGGCTACCCGTGATA
TTGCTGAAGAGCTTGGCGGCGAATGGGCTGACCGCTTCCTCGTGCTTTACGGTATCGCCGCTCCCGATTC
GCAGCGCATCGCCTTCTATCGCCTTCTTGACGAGTTCTTCTGAGCGGGACTCTGGGGTTCGAAATGACCG
ACCAAGCGACGCCCAACCTGCCATCACGAGATTTCGATTCCACCGCCGCCTTCTATGAAAGGTTGGGCTT
CGGAATCGTTTTCCGGGACGCCGGCTGGATGATCCTCCAGCGCGGGGATCTCATGCTGGAGTTCTTCGCC
CACCCCAACTTGTTTATTGCAGCTTATAATGGTTACAAATAAAGCAATAGCATCACAAATTTCACAAATA
AAGCATTTTTTTCACTGCATTCTAGTTGTGGTTTGTCCAAACTCATCAATGTATCTTATCATGTCTGTAT
ACCGTCGACCTCTAGCTAGAGCTTGGCGTAATCATGGTCATAGCTGTTTCCTGTGTGAAATTGTTATCCG
CTCACAATTCCACACAACATACGAGCCGGAAGCATAAAGTGTAAAGCCTGGGGTGCCTAATGAGTGAGCT
AACTCACATTAATTGCGTTGCGCTCACTGCCCGCTTTCCAGTCGGGAAACCTGTCGTGCCAGCTGCATTA
ATGAATCGGCCAACGCGCGGGGAGAGGCGGTTTGCGTATTGGGCGCTCTTCCGCTTCCTCGCTCACTGAC
TCGCTGCGCTCGGTCGTTCGGCTGCGGCGAGCGGTATCAGCTCACTCAAAGGCGGTAATACGGTTATCCA
CAGAATCAGGGGATAACGCAGGAAAGAACATGTGAGCAAAAGGCCAGCAAAAGGCCAGGAACCGTAAAAA
GGCCGCGTTGCTGGCGTTTTTCCATAGGCTCCGCCCCCCTGACGAGCATCACAAAAATCGACGCTCAAGT
CAGAGGTGGCGAAACCCGACAGGACTATAAAGATACCAGGCGTTTCCCCCTGGAAGCTCCCTCGTGCGCT
CTCCTGTTCCGACCCTGCCGCTTACCGGATACCTGTCCGCCTTTCTCCCTTCGGGAAGCGTGGCGCTTTC
TCATAGCTCACGCTGTAGGTATCTCAGTTCGGTGTAGGTCGTTCGCTCCAAGCTGGGCTGTGTGCACGAA
CCCCCCGTTCAGCCCGACCGCTGCGCCTTATCCGGTAACTATCGTCTTGAGTCCAACCCGGTAAGACACG
ACTTATCGCCACTGGCAGCAGCCACTGGTAACAGGATTAGCAGAGCGAGGTATGTAGGCGGTGCTACAGA
GTTCTTGAAGTGGTGGCCTAACTACGGCTACACTAGAAGAACAGTATTTGGTATCTGCGCTCTGCTGAAG
CCAGTTACCTTCGGAAAAAGAGTTGGTAGCTCTTGATCCGGCAAACAAACCACCGCTGGTAGCGGTGGTT
TTTTTGTTTGCAAGCAGCAGATTACGCGCAGAAAAAAAGGATCTCAAGAAGATCCTTTGATCTTTTCTAC
GGGGTCTGACGCTCAGTGGAACGAAAACTCACGTTAAGGGATTTTGGTCATGAGATTATCAAAAAGGATC
TTCACCTAGATCCTTTTAAATTAAAAATGAAGTTTTAAATCAATCTAAAGTATATATGAGTAAACTTGGT
CTGACAGTTACCAATGCTTAATCAGTGAGGCACCTATCTCAGCGATCTGTCTATTTCGTTCATCCATAGT
TGCCTGACTCCCCGTCGTGTAGATAACTACGATACGGGAGGGCTTACCATCTGGCCCCAGTGCTGCAATG
ATACCGCGAGACCCACGCTCACCGGCTCCAGATTTATCAGCAATAAACCAGCCAGCCGGAAGGGCCGAGC
GCAGAAGTGGTCCTGCAACTTTATCCGCCTCCATCCAGTCTATTAATTGTTGCCGGGAAGCTAGAGTAAG
TAGTTCGCCAGTTAATAGTTTGCGCAACGTTGTTGCCATTGCTACAGGCATCGTGGTGTCACGCTCGTCG
TTTGGTATGGCTTCATTCAGCTCCGGTTCCCAACGATCAAGGCGAGTTACATGATCCCCCATGTTGTGCA
AAAAAGCGGTTAGCTCCTTCGGTCCTCCGATCGTTGTCAGAAGTAAGTTGGCCGCAGTGTTATCACTCAT
GGTTATGGCAGCACTGCATAATTCTCTTACTGTCATGCCATCCGTAAGATGCTTTTCTGTGACTGGTGAG
TACTCAACCAAGTCATTCTGAGAATAGTGTATGCGGCGACCGAGTTGCTCTTGCCCGGCGTCAATACGGG
ATAATACCGCGCCACATAGCAGAACTTTAAAAGTGCTCATCATTGGAAAACGTTCTTCGGGGCGAAAACT
CTCAAGGATCTTACCGCTGTTGAGATCCAGTTCGATGTAACCCACTCGTGCACCCAACTGATCTTCAGCA
TCTTTTACTTTCACCAGCGTTTCTGGGTGAGCAAAAACAGGAAGGCAAAATGCCGCAAAAAAGGGAATAA
GGGCGACACGGAAATGTTGAATACTCATACTCTTCCTTTTTCAATATTATTGAAGCATTTATCAGGGTTA
TTGTCTCATGAGCGGATACATATTTGAATGTATTTAGAAAAATAAACAAATAGGGGTTCCGCGCACATTT
CCCCGAAAAGTGCCACCTGACGTC
